Addgene plasmid #232389: pGL3_MSR1_rightneg0topos1
Purpose: MSR1 enhancer, right buffering Coordinator to sensitizing Coordinator
Depositing lab: Joanna Wysocka. Depositing organization: Stanford University.
Backbone
  Vector backbone: pGL3 Luciferase Reporter Vector
  Backbone manufacturer: Promega
  Vector type: Luciferase
Growth in bacteria
  Bacterial resistance: Ampicillin, 100 μg/mL
  Growth temperature: 37°C
  Growth strain: DH5alpha
  Copy number: High Copy
Gene/Insert
  Gene/Insert name: MSR1
  Species: H. sapiens (human)
  Mutation: MSR1 enhancer, right buffering Coordinator to sensitizing Coordinator
  Entrez Gene: MSR1 (a.k.a. CD204, SCARA1, SR-A, SR-AI, SR-AII, SR-AIII, SRA, phSR1, phSR2)
  Cloning method: Restriction Enzyme; 5′ cloning site Unknown (unknown if destroyed)
Terms and licenses: Academic/Nonprofit Terms; Industry Terms: Not Available to Industry
How to cite: pGL3_MSR1_rightneg0topos1 was a gift from Joanna Wysocka (Addgene plasmid # 232389 ; http://n2t.net/addgene:232389 ; RRID:Addgene_232389)
