[The description below was written by a language model from this plasmid's Addgene catalogue record and pLannotate feature annotations shown in this document.]
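Description:
pGL3_MSR1_rightneg0topos1 is a firefly luciferase reporter plasmid built on the Promega pGL3 backbone and designed to measure the activity of a mutated human enhancer associated with the MSR1 locus. It is maintained in E. coli as a high-copy plasmid through a ColE1/pUC-type origin and selected with ampicillin via the β-lactamase gene and its native promoter. An f1 origin is also present, which permits single-stranded DNA production. The short annotated hits to large T antigen, TcR, lacZα and an AAVS1 homology arm are small fragments, most likely backbone remnants or chance matches rather than functional elements.

The reporter unit consists of the SV40 early promoter driving the enhanced luc+ firefly luciferase coding sequence, terminated by the SV40 polyadenylation signal. Upstream of this unit sit a synthetic poly(A) signal and an RNA polymerase II pause site from the human α2 globin gene, standard pGL3 elements that block read-through transcription from the backbone and so lower background signal. The enhancer insert itself is not annotated in the feature table. The unannotated stretch between the pause site and the SV40 promoter (spanning the sequence's numbering origin) is a plausible location, but the record does not give the cloning sites.

According to the catalogue entry, the insert is the MSR1 enhancer in which the right-hand "Coordinator" motif has been changed from a buffering version to a sensitizing version. The plasmid is therefore suited to transfection-based luciferase assays comparing this variant with the wild-type or other mutated enhancers, to test how the motif affects enhancer output. The record does not specify the cell type or assay conditions.
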