Features (pLannotate 1.2.2; 13 found; start..end, strand, type, name):
     17..213     +  promoter       SV40 promoter: SV40 early promoter
    249..1901    +  CDS            luciferase: firefly luciferase; luc+; enhanced luc+ version of the luciferase gene
   1942..2063    -  polyA_signal   SV40 poly(A) signal: SV40 polyadenylation signal
   2086..2154    -  CDS            large T antigen (fragment): large T antigen from SV40 (simian virus 40)
   2176..2308    +  CDS            TcR (fragment): tetracycline efflux protein; tet; confers resistance to tetracycline
   2488..3076    -  rep_origin     ori: high-copy-number ColE1/pMB1/pBR322/pUC origin of replication
   3247..4107    -  CDS            AmpR: β-lactamase; bla; confers resistance to ampicillin, carbenicillin, and related antibiotics
   4108..4212    -  promoter       AmpR promoter: bla
   4239..4667    +  rep_origin     f1 ori (sequence partly withheld): f1 bacteriophage origin of replication; arrow indicates direction of (+) strand synthesis
   4699..4766    -  CDS            lacZα (fragment): LacZα fragment of β-galactosidase; lacZ fragment
   4825..4873    +  polyA_signal   poly(A) signal: synthetic polyadenylation signal
   4887..4978    +  misc_feature   pause site: RNA polymerase II transcriptional pause signal from the human α2 globin gene
   5157..5173    -  misc_feature   HA-R (fragment): right homology arm from the adeno-associated virus integration site (AAVS1) within intron 1 of the human PPP1R12C gene
>Addgene plasmid #232389 | pGL3_MSR1_rightneg0topos1 | addgene full sequence | sequence record 462852 | Addgene NGS Result
CTCGAGATCTGCGATCTGCATCTCAATTAGTCAGCAACCATAGTCCCGCCCCTAACTCCGCCCATCCCGC
CCCTAACTCCGCCCAGTTCCGCCCATTCTCCGCCCCATCGCTGACTAATTTTTTTTATTTATGCAGAGGC
CGAGGCCGCCTCGGCCTCTGAGCTATTCCAGAAGTAGTGAGGAGGCTTTTTTGGAGGCCTAGGCTTTTGC
AAAAAGCTTGGCATTCCGGTACTGTTGGTAAAGCCACCATGGAAGACGCCAAAAACATAAAGAAAGGCCC
GGCGCCATTCTATCCGCTGGAAGATGGAACCGCTGGAGAGCAACTGCATAAGGCTATGAAGAGATACGCC
CTGGTTCCTGGAACAATTGCTTTTACAGATGCACATATCGAGGTGGACATCACTTACGCTGAGTACTTCG
AAATGTCCGTTCGGTTGGCAGAAGCTATGAAACGATATGGGCTGAATACAAATCACAGAATCGTCGTATG
CAGTGAAAACTCTCTTCAATTCTTTATGCCGGTGTTGGGCGCGTTATTTATCGGAGTTGCAGTTGCGCCC
GCGAACGACATTTATAATGAACGTGAATTGCTCAACAGTATGGGCATTTCGCAGCCTACCGTGGTGTTCG
TTTCCAAAAAGGGGTTGCAAAAAATTTTGAACGTGCAAAAAAAGCTCCCAATCATCCAAAAAATTATTAT
CATGGATTCTAAAACGGATTACCAGGGATTTCAGTCGATGTACACGTTCGTCACATCTCATCTACCTCCC
GGTTTTAATGAATACGATTTTGTGCCAGAGTCCTTCGATAGGGACAAGACAATTGCACTGATCATGAACT
CCTCTGGATCTACTGGTCTGCCTAAAGGTGTCGCTCTGCCTCATAGAACTGCCTGCGTGAGATTCTCGCA
TGCCAGAGATCCTATTTTTGGCAATCAAATCATTCCGGATACTGCGATTTTAAGTGTTGTTCCATTCCAT
CACGGTTTTGGAATGTTTACTACACTCGGATATTTGATATGTGGATTTCGAGTCGTCTTAATGTATAGAT
TTGAAGAAGAGCTGTTTCTGAGGAGCCTTCAGGATTACAAGATTCAAAGTGCGCTGCTGGTGCCAACCCT
ATTCTCCTTCTTCGCCAAAAGCACTCTGATTGACAAATACGATTTATCTAATTTACACGAAATTGCTTCT
GGTGGCGCTCCCCTCTCTAAGGAAGTCGGGGAAGCGGTTGCCAAGAGGTTCCATCTGCCAGGTATCAGGC
AAGGATATGGGCTCACTGAGACTACATCAGCTATTCTGATTACACCCGAGGGGGATGATAAACCGGGCGC
GGTCGGTAAAGTTGTTCCATTTTTTGAAGCGAAGGTTGTGGATCTGGATACCGGGAAAACGCTGGGCGTT
AATCAAAGAGGCGAACTGTGTGTGAGAGGTCCTATGATTATGTCCGGTTATGTAAACAATCCGGAAGCGA
CCAACGCCTTGATTGACAAGGATGGATGGCTACATTCTGGAGACATAGCTTACTGGGACGAAGACGAACA
CTTCTTCATCGTTGACCGCCTGAAGTCTCTGATTAAGTACAAAGGCTATCAGGTGGCTCCCGCTGAATTG
GAATCCATCTTGCTCCAACACCCCAACATCTTCGACGCAGGTGTCGCAGGTCTTCCCGACGATGACGCCG
GTGAACTTCCCGCCGCCGTTGTTGTTTTGGAGCACGGAAAGACGATGACGGAAAAAGAGATCGTGGATTA
CGTCGCCAGTCAAGTAACAACCGCGAAAAAGTTGCGCGGAGGAGTTGTGTTTGTGGACGAAGTACCGAAA
GGTCTTACCGGAAAACTCGACGCAAGAAAAATCAGAGAGATCCTCATAAAGGCCAAGAAGGGCGGAAAGA
TCGCCGTGTAATTCTAGAGTCGGGGCGGCCGGCCGCTTCGAGCAGACATGATAAGATACATTGATGAGTT
TGGACAAACCACAACTAGAATGCAGTGAAAAAAATGCTTTATTTGTGAAATTTGTGATGCTATTGCTTTA
TTTGTAACCATTATAAGCTGCAATAAACAAGTTAACAACAACAATTGCATTCATTTTATGTTTCAGGTTC
AGGGGGAGGTGTGGGAGGTTTTTTAAAGCAAGTAAAACCTCTACAAATGTGGTAAAATCGATAAGGATCT
GGATCCGTCGACCGATGCCCTTGAGAGCCTTCAACCCAGTCAGCTCCTTCCGGTGGGCGCGGGGCATGAC
TATCGTCGCCGCACTTATGACTGTCTTCTTTATCATGCAACTCGTAGGACAGGTGCCGGCAGCGCTCTTC
CGCTTCCTCGCTCACTGACTCGCTGCGCTCGGTCGTTCGGCTGCGGCGAGCGGTATCAGCTCACTCAAAG
GCGGTAATACGGTTATCCACAGAATCAGGGGATAACGCAGGAAAGAACATGTGAGCAAAAGGCCAGCAAA
AGGCCAGGAACCGTAAAAAGGCCGCGTTGCTGGCGTTTTTCCATAGGCTCCGCCCCCCTGACGAGCATCA
CAAAAATCGACGCTCAAGTCAGAGGTGGCGAAACCCGACAGGACTATAAAGATACCAGGCGTTTCCCCCT
GGAAGCTCCCTCGTGCGCTCTCCTGTTCCGACCCTGCCGCTTACCGGATACCTGTCCGCCTTTCTCCCTT
CGGGAAGCGTGGCGCTTTCTCATAGCTCACGCTGTAGGTATCTCAGTTCGGTGTAGGTCGTTCGCTCCAA
GCTGGGCTGTGTGCACGAACCCCCCGTTCAGCCCGACCGCTGCGCCTTATCCGGTAACTATCGTCTTGAG
TCCAACCCGGTAAGACACGACTTATCGCCACTGGCAGCAGCCACTGGTAACAGGATTAGCAGAGCGAGGT
ATGTAGGCGGTGCTACAGAGTTCTTGAAGTGGTGGCCTAACTACGGCTACACTAGAAGAACAGTATTTGG
TATCTGCGCTCTGCTGAAGCCAGTTACCTTCGGAAAAAGAGTTGGTAGCTCTTGATCCGGCAAACAAACC
ACCGCTGGTAGCGGTGGTTTTTTTGTTTGCAAGCAGCAGATTACGCGCAGAAAAAAAGGATCTCAAGAAG
ATCCTTTGATCTTTTCTACGGGGTCTGACGCTCAGTGGAACGAAAACTCACGTTAAGGGATTTTGGTCAT
GAGATTATCAAAAAGGATCTTCACCTAGATCCTTTTAAATTAAAAATGAAGTTTTAAATCAATCTAAAGT
ATATATGAGTAAACTTGGTCTGACAGTTACCAATGCTTAATCAGTGAGGCACCTATCTCAGCGATCTGTC
TATTTCGTTCATCCATAGTTGCCTGACTCCCCGTCGTGTAGATAACTACGATACGGGAGGGCTTACCATC
TGGCCCCAGTGCTGCAATGATACCGCGAGACCCACGCTCACCGGCTCCAGATTTATCAGCAATAAACCAG
CCAGCCGGAAGGGCCGAGCGCAGAAGTGGTCCTGCAACTTTATCCGCCTCCATCCAGTCTATTAATTGTT
GCCGGGAAGCTAGAGTAAGTAGTTCGCCAGTTAATAGTTTGCGCAACGTTGTTGCCATTGCTACAGGCAT
CGTGGTGTCACGCTCGTCGTTTGGTATGGCTTCATTCAGCTCCGGTTCCCAACGATCAAGGCGAGTTACA
TGATCCCCCATGTTGTGCAAAAAAGCGGTTAGCTCCTTCGGTCCTCCGATCGTTGTCAGAAGTAAGTTGG
CCGCAGTGTTATCACTCATGGTTATGGCAGCACTGCATAATTCTCTTACTGTCATGCCATCCGTAAGATG
CTTTTCTGTGACTGGTGAGTACTCAACCAAGTCATTCTGAGAATAGTGTATGCGGCGACCGAGTTGCTCT
TGCCCGGCGTCAATACGGGATAATACCGCGCCACATAGCAGAACTTTAAAAGTGCTCATCATTGGAAAAC
GTTCTTCGGGGCGAAAACTCTCAAGGATCTTACCGCTGTTGAGATCCAGTTCGATGTAACCCACTCGTGC
ACCCAACTGATCTTCAGCATCTTTTACTTTCACCAGCGTTTCTGGGTGAGCAAAAACAGGAAGGCAAAAT
GCCGCAAAAAAGGGAATAAGGGCGACACGGAAATGTTGAATACTCATACTCTTCCTTTTTCAATATTATT
GAAGCATTTATCAGGGTTATTGTCTCATGAGCGGATACATATTTGAATGTATTTAGAAAAATAAACAAAT
AGGGGTTCCGCGCACATTTCCCCGAAAAGTGCCACCTG
[124 nt withheld, positions 4239-4362]
C
[91 nt withheld, positions 4364-4454]
A
[49 nt withheld, positions 4456-4504]
CCTTTGACGTTGGAGTCCACGTTCTTT
[37 nt withheld, positions 4532-4568]
ACCCTATCTCGGTCTATTCTTTTGATTTATAAGGGATTTTGCCGATTTCGGCCTATTGGTTAAAAAATGA
GCTGATTTAACAAAAATTTAACGCGAATTTTAACAAAATATTAACGCTTACAATTTGCCATTCGCCATTC
AGGCTGCGCAACTGTTGGGAAGGGCGATCGGTGCGGGCCTCTTCGCTATTACGCCAGCCCAAGCTACCAT
GATAAGTAAGTAATATTAAGGTACGGGAGGTACTTGGAGCGGCCGCAATAAAATATCTTTATTTTCATTA
CATCTGTGTGTTGGTTTTTTGTGTGAATCGATAGTACTAACATACGCTCTCCATCAAAACAAAACGAAAC
AAAACAAACTAGCAAAATAGGCTGTCCCCAGTGCAAGTGCAGGTGCCAGAACATTTCTCTATCGATAGGT
ACCGAGCTCTTACGCGTGCTAGCGCCACATCCAGAGTCATGGGCCATTGTTCTGGGGGAGAGTCCTACCA
AACTAAAACTAAGATACCTCCTTTATTCCTTCCAGCTGACAGGACATGAGCCGTATGGTAGCTCTCTTCC
AAGACCCCGCAGCCTGGGGTAATAAATTCTGCCAAGCTCTCCCTCTTTCTCTCTCTGCTATTCCCTGAAG
CCTGACAACCCTGCGGGTCAGCCCCCTAGGGCCATCCAGCCTCCGTCGCCCGATGCCAATTTTACCTTGT
GACTCTCACAACAGGGGGAAAATTTAGCATTCCTTGGAGACCGAATGGGATGCCGTGAGCTTAAGCCCTT
CCAAGAGCTTAGCAACCAGTCTGTCCTTATTCCGTCCCAATAACACAGCCCCCGATGGAACAATTACAAA
AGTATTTACAACGCCTTACCTCTTACTGTTCTTATAGATGTACTTATTCCTGTAGGTAGACTCTAAAAAG
TTTGAAGAGGAAAAATTATGAAAATCAAGAGGGAGAAGTTGTTGGAAACAGCGAGTTCCTCTTCTGAGGT
TACACTTGTCCTCTGTTTTCAAAGCCTAACTTCCTTGCCTCCTTGCCCCTAGTTAGGATAAACAACCTTC
CAGCCATTTCCAATCTGTAACCCACATCCATTAACCCACATCTGTTCCCAATCTGTAACCCACATCCATT
CCCAATCTGTAACAACTCAGTTCTGTTCCTGATTTGGTACCCTTAGTTCCGAAGTTGCTCTGTAGCCCCC
ACCCCTGCTCCATTTGAAGTAGTCAATGAGGATCAGCTTAGATTGTGTCGTCGGACCCCAACCTATGGAG
ACTGGACACAGTAGCAGGGACTGACTATGTTAGAGACACAAATCCTTCCCTTCTTTGTTCTGTGCACTCT
CGCCATTGCTCCCTCC
